Addgene plasmid #46375: pSABAD25-74
Depositing lab: Hideo Iwai. Depositing organization: University of Helsinki, Institute of Biotechnology. Publication: Intermolecular domain swapping induces intein-mediated protein alternative splicing. Aranko AS, Oeemig JS, Kajander T, Iwai H. Nat Chem Biol. 2013 Aug 25. doi: 10.1038/nchembio.1320. PubMed 23974115.
Backbone
  Vector backbone: pBAD
  Backbone manufacturer: invitrogen
  Backbone size w/o insert (bp): 5097
  Total vector size (bp): 5686
  Vector type: Bacterial Expression
Growth in bacteria
  Bacterial resistance: Ampicillin, 100 μg/mL
  Growth temperature: 37°C
  Growth strain: DH5alpha
  Copy number: Low Copy
Gene/Insert
  Gene/Insert name: TvoVMA intein (alt name: cis-splicing intein with H-GB1 and GB1 as N-extein and SH3 as C-exteins)
  Species: Thermoplasma volcanium
  Insert size (bp): 1089
  Promoter: pBAD
  Tag / fusion protein: H6-GB1 (N terminal on insert); SH3 (C terminal on insert)
  Cloning method: Restriction Enzyme; 5′ cloning site KpnI (not destroyed); 3′ cloning site BamHI (not destroyed)
  Sequencing primers: 5′ pBAD Forward; 3′ pBAD Reverse
Terms and licenses: Academic/Nonprofit Terms; Industry Terms: Not Available to Industry
How to cite: pSABAD25-74 was a gift from Hideo Iwai (Addgene plasmid # 46375 ; http://n2t.net/addgene:46375 ; RRID:Addgene_46375)
