[The description below was written by a language model from this plasmid's Addgene catalogue record and pLannotate feature annotations shown in this document.]
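Description:
pSABAD25-74 is a bacterial expression plasmid of 5,686 bp built on the commercial pBAD backbone, designed to produce a cis-splicing intein precursor in E. coli under arabinose control. It replicates from a ColE1/pBR322-type origin with the adjacent bom region. Only fragments of rop and of the tetracycline resistance gene and its promoter remain, and the catalogue lists the plasmid as low copy. Selection is by ampicillin through the bla gene, and an M13 phage origin is also annotated. The araC regulator is transcribed divergently from the araBAD promoter, so expression of the insert is repressed without L-arabinose and induced when it is added.

Downstream of the promoter and a phage T7 gene 10 ribosome binding site lies a single fusion reading frame. It begins with a short histidine-tag segment (annotated as a fragment of a composite tag) and a thrombin cleavage site. The GB1 domain of streptococcal protein G follows, serving as the N-extein and as a solubility partner. Next is a fragment of the Thermoplasma volcanium V-type ATPase A subunit gene, which corresponds to the TvoVMA intein. The frame ends with a fragment of human CRK that supplies the SH3 domain used as the C-extein. The catalogue's alternative name mentions both H-GB1 and GB1 as N-exteins, but the feature table shows only one GB1 segment. Transcription ends at the rrnB T1 and T2 terminators.

Intein self-excision would ligate GB1 to SH3, so precursor and spliced products should be distinguishable by size and purifiable through the His tag. The associated publication concerns intein-mediated alternative protein splicing caused by intermolecular domain swapping, which suggests the construct serves as a model system for such studies.
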