Features (pLannotate 1.2.2; 19 found; start..end, strand, type, name):
    215..237     +  RBS            RBS: efficient ribosome binding site from bacteriophage T7 gene 10 (Olins and Rangwala, 1989)
    257..273     +  CDS            capTEV™ (fragment): composite tag for in vivo biotinylation, TEV protease cleavage, and 6xHis tagging
    284..301     +  CDS            thrombin site: thrombin recognition and cleavage site
    311..468     +  CDS            GB1 (fragment): B1 domain of Streptococcal protein G effective as a solubilizing fusion partner (Cheng and Patel, 2004)
    479..1048    +  CDS            atpA (fragment): VATA_THEVO - Experimental evidence at protein level: Swiss-Prot protein existence level 1. Produces ATP from ADP in the presence of a proton gradient across the membrane. The archaeal alpha chain is a catalytic subunit. From Thermoplasma volcanium (strain ATCC 51530 / DSM 4299 / JCM 9571 / NBRC 15438 / GSS1).
   1055..1330    +  CDS            CRK (fragment): CRK_HUMAN - Experimental evidence at protein level: Swiss-Prot protein existence level 1. [Isoform Crk-II]: Regulates cell adhesion, spreading and migration (PubMed:31311869). Mediates attachment-induced MAPK8 activation, membrane ruffling and cell motility in a Rac-dependent manner. Involved in phagocytosis of apoptotic cells and cell motility via its interaction with DOCK1 and DOCK4 (PubMed:19004829). May regulate the EFNA5-EPHA3 signaling (By similarity). From Homo sapiens (Human).
   1421..1535    +  ncRNA          5S rRNA: Accession: RF00001 - 5S ribosomal RNA
   1539..1625    +  terminator     rrnB T1 terminator: Escherichia coli rrnB; transcription terminator T1 from the E. coli rrnB gene
   1717..1744    +  terminator     rrnB T2 terminator: transcription terminator T2 from the E. coli rrnB gene
   1762..1853    +  promoter       AmpR promoter: bla
   1854..2714    +  CDS            AmpR: β-lactamase; bla; confers resistance to ampicillin, carbenicillin, and related antibiotics
   2756..3136    +  rep_origin     M13 ori (sequence partly withheld): M13 bacteriophage origin of replication; arrow indicates direction of (+) strand synthesis
   3322..3910    +  rep_origin     ori: high-copy-number ColE1/pMB1/pBR322/pUC origin of replication
   4096..4236    -  misc_feature   bom: basis of mobility region from pBR322
   4338..4378    -  CDS            rop (fragment): Rop protein, which maintains plasmids at low copy number; rop
   4377..4564    -  CDS            TcR (fragment): tetracycline efflux protein; tet; confers resistance to tetracycline
   4577..4595    +  promoter       tet promoter (fragment): E. coli promoter for tetracycline efflux protein gene
   4685..5563    -  CDS            araC: L-arabinose regulatory protein; araC
   5590..188     +  promoter       araBAD promoter (across the origin): araBAD; promoter of the L-arabinose operon of E. coli; the araC regulatory gene is transcribed in the opposite direction (Guzman et al., 1995)
>Addgene plasmid #46375 | pSABAD25-74 | depositor full sequence | sequence record 65387 | pSABAD25-74 plasmid sequence
CATTCTGTAACAAAGCGGGACCAAAGCCATGACAAAAACGCGTAACAAAAGTGTCTATAATCACGGCAGA
AAAGTCCACATTGATTATTTGCACGGCGTCACACTTTGCTATGCCATAGCATTTTTATCCATAAGATTAG
CGGATCCTACCTGACGCTTTTTATCGCAACTCTCTACTGTTTCTCCATACCCGTTTTTTTGGGCTAGAAA
TAATTTTGTTTAACTTTAAGAAGGAGATATACCCATGGGCAGCAGCCATCATCATCATCATCACAGCAGC
GGCCTGGTGCCGCGCGGCAGCCTAGGACAGTACAAACTTATCCTGAACGGTAAAACCCTGAAAGGTGAAA
CCACCACCGAAGCTGTTGACGCTGCTACCGCGGAAAAAGTTTTCAAACAGTACGCTAACGACAACGGTGT
TGACGGTGAATGGACCTACGACGACGCTACCAAAACCTACACCGTAACGGAAGGATCCAAGTGCGTATCA
GGTGAAACACCAGTTTACCTTGCGGATGGCAAGACAATAAAAATAAAGGATCTATACAGTTCTGAGAGAA
AAAAAGAAGATAACATTGTTGAGGCTGGTTCGGGAGAAGAGATAATACATCTAAAAGATCCCATTCAAAT
ATATTCTTATGTGGACGGGACCATAGTCAGGAGCAGATCAAGACTTCTATACAAGGGCAAGAGCTCTTAT
CTTGTGAGGATAGAAACTATTGGCGGAAGATCGGTAAGCGTTACACCAGTTCACAAACTCTTTGTCCTTA
CGGAAAAGGGTATCGAAGAGGTTATGGCCTCCAACCTAAAGGTAGGCGACATGATTGCTGCTGTAGCAGA
AAGCGAATCTGAAGCAAGAGACTGCGGAATGAGCGAGGAATGCGTGATGGAAGCAGAAGTTTATACGTCA
CTTGAAGCGACATTCGATAGAGTAAAGTCTATAGCGTACGAGAAGGGTGATTTTGATGTATACGATCTTT
CCGTACCAGAATACGGCAGGAACTTTATAGGCGGAGAAGGACTTCTCGTACTTCACAACACGGTTATAGG
TACCCTGGGTGGGCCGGAGCCTGGGCCCTATGCCCAACCCAGCGTCAACACTCCGCTCCCTAACCTCCAG
AATGGGCCCATTTATGCCAGGGTTATCCAGAAGCGAGTCCCTAATGCCTACGACAAGACAGCCTTGGCTT
TGGAGGTCGGTGAGCTGGTAAAGGTTACGAAGATTAATGTGAGTGGTCAGTGGGAAGGGGAGTGTAATGG
CAAACGAGGTCACTTCCCATTCACACATGTCCGTCTGCTGGATCAACAGAATCCCGATGAGGACTTCAGC
TAAGCTTGGCTGTTTTGGCGGATGAGAGAAGATTTTCAGCCTGATACAGATTAAATCAGAACGCAGAAGC
GGTCTGATAAAACAGAATTTGCCTGGCGGCAGTAGCGCGGTGGTCCCACCTGACCCCATGCCGAACTCAG
AAGTGAAACGCCGTAGCGCCGATGGTAGTGTGGGGTCCCCCATGCGAGAGTAGGGAACTGCCAGGCATCA
AATAAAACGAAAGGCTCAGTGCAAAGACTGGGCCTTTCGTTTTATCTGTTGTTTGTCGGTGAACGCTCTC
CTGAGTAGGACAAATCCGCCGGGAGCGGATTTGAACGTTGCGAAGCAACGGCCCGGAGGGTGGCGGGCAG
GACGCCCGCCATAAACTGCCAGGCATCAAATTAAGCAGAAGGCCATCCTGACGGATGGCCTTTTTGCGTT
TCTACAAACTCTTTGTTTATTTTTCTAAATACATTCAAATATGTATCCGCTCATGAGACAATAACCCTGA
TAAATGCTTCAATAATATTGAAAAAGGAAGAGTATGAGTATTCAACATTTCCGTGTCGCCCTTATTCCCT
TTTTTGCGGCATTTTGCCTTCCTGTTTTTGCTCACCCAGAAACGCTGGTGAAAGTAAAAGATGCTGAAGA
TCAGTTGGGTGCACGAGTGGGTTACATCGAACTGGATCTCAACAGCGGTAAGATCCTTGAGAGTTTTCGC
CCCGAAGAACGTTTTCCAATGATGAGCACTTTTAAAGTTCTGCTATGTGGCGCGGTATTATCCCGTGTTG
ACGCCGGGCAAGAGCAACTCGGTCGCCGCATACACTATTCTCAGAATGACTTGGTTGAGTACTCACCAGT
CACAGAAAAGCATCTTACGGATGGCATGACAGTAAGAGAATTATGCAGTGCTGCCATAACCATGAGTGAT
AACACTGCGGCCAACTTACTTCTGACAACGATCGGAGGACCGAAGGAGCTAACCGCTTTTTTGCACAACA
TGGGGGATCATGTAACTCGCCTTGATCGTTGGGAACCGGAGCTGAATGAAGCCATACCAAACGACGAGCG
TGACACCACGATGCCTGCAGCAATGGCAACAACGTTGCGCAAACTATTAACTGGCGAACTACTTACTCTA
GCTTCCCGGCAACAATTAATAGACTGGATGGAGGCGGATAAAGTTGCAGGACCACTTCTGCGCTCGGCCC
TTCCGGCTGGCTGGTTTATTGCTGATAAATCTGGAGCCGGTGAGCGTGGGTCTCGCGGTATCATTGCAGC
ACTGGGGCCAGATGGTAAGCCCTCCCGTATCGTAGTTATCTACACGACGGGGAGTCAGGCAACTATGGAT
GAACGAAATAGACAGATCGCTGAGATAGGTGCCTCACTGATTAAGCATTGGTAACTGTCAGACCAAGTTT
ACTCATATATACTTTAGATTGATT
[125 nt withheld, positions 2755-2879]
C
[141 nt withheld, positions 2881-3021]
CCTTTGACGTTGGAGTCCACGTTCTTT
[37 nt withheld, positions 3049-3085]
ACCCTATCTCGGGCTATTCTTTTGATTTATAAGGGATTTTGCCGATTTCGGCCTATTGGTTAAAAAATGA
GCTGATTTAACAAAAATTTAACGCGAATTTTAACAAAATATTAACGTTTACAATTTAAAAGGATCTAGGT
GAAGATCCTTTTTGATAATCTCATGACCAAAATCCCTTAACGTGAGTTTTCGTTCCACTGAGCGTCAGAC
CCCGTAGAAAAGATCAAAGGATCTTCTTGAGATCCTTTTTTTCTGCGCGTAATCTGCTGCTTGCAAACAA
AAAAACCACCGCTACCAGCGGTGGTTTGTTTGCCGGATCAAGAGCTACCAACTCTTTTTCCGAAGGTAAC
TGGCTTCAGCAGAGCGCAGATACCAAATACTGTCCTTCTAGTGTAGCCGTAGTTAGGCCACCACTTCAAG
AACTCTGTAGCACCGCCTACATACCTCGCTCTGCTAATCCTGTTACCAGTGGCTGCTGCCAGTGGCGATA
AGTCGTGTCTTACCGGGTTGGACTCAAGACGATAGTTACCGGATAAGGCGCAGCGGTCGGGCTGAACGGG
GGGTTCGTGCACACAGCCCAGCTTGGAGCGAACGACCTACACCGAACTGAGATACCTACAGCGTGAGCAT
TGAGAAAGCGCCACGCTTCCCGAAGGGAGAAAGGCGGACAGGTATCCGGTAAGCGGCAGGGTCGGAACAG
GAGAGCGCACGAGGGAGCTTCCAGGGGGAAACGCCTGGTATCTTTATAGTCCTGTCGGGTTTCGCCACCT
CTGACTTGAGCGTCGATTTTTGTGATGCTCGTCAGGGGGGCGGAGCCTATGGAAAAACGCCAGCAACGCG
GCCTTTTTACGGTTCCTGGCCTTTTGCTGGCCTTTTGCTCACATGTTCTTTCCTGCGTTATCCCCTGATT
CTGTGGATAACCGTATTACCGCCTTTGAGTGAGCTGATACCGCTCGCCGCAGCCGAACGACCGAGCGCAG
CGAGTCAGTGAGCGAGGAAGCGGAAGAGCGCCTGATGCGGTATTTTCTCCTTACGCATCTGTGCGGTATT
TCACACCGGATATGGTGCACTCTCAGTACAATCTGCTCTGATGCCGCATAGTTAAGCCAGTATACACTCC
GCTATCGCTACGTGACTGGGTCATGGCTGCGCCCCGACACCCGCCAACACCCGCTGACGCGCCCTGACGG
GCTTGTCTGCTCCCGGCATCCGCTTACAGACAAGCTGTGACCGTCTCCGGGAGCTGCATGTGTCAGAGGT
TTTCACCGTCATCACCGAAACGCGCGAGGCAGCAAGGAGATGGCGCCCAACAGTCCCCCGGCCACGGGGC
CTGCCACCATACCCACGCCGAAACAAGCGCTCATGAGCCCGAAGTGGCGAGCCCGATCTTCCCCATCGGT
GATGTCGGCGATATAGGCGCCAGCAACCGCACCTGTGGCGCCGGTGATGCCGGCCACGATGCGTCCGGCG
TAGAGGATCTAATTCTCATGTTTGACAGCTTATCATCGATGCATAATGTGCCTGTCAAATGGACGAAGCA
GGGATTCTGCAAACCCTATGCTACTCCGTCAAGCCGTCAATTGTCTGATTCGTTACCAATTATGACAACT
TGACGGCTACATCATTCACTTTTTCTTCACAACCGGCACGGAACTCGCTCGGGCTGGCCCCGGTGCATTT
TTTAAATACCCGCGAGAAATAGAGTTGATCGTCAAAACCAACATTGCGACCGACGGTGGCGATAGGCATC
CGGGTGGTGCTCAAAAGCAGCTTCGCCTGGCTGATACGTTGGTCCTCGCGCCAGCTTAAGACGCTAATCC
CTAACTGCTGGCGGAAAAGATGTGACAGACGCGACGGCGACAAGCAAACATGCTGTGCGACGCTGGCGAT
ATCAAAATTGCTGTCTGCCAGGTGATCGCTGATGTACTGACAAGCCTCGCGTACCCGATTATCCATCGGT
GGATGGAGCGACTCGTTAATCGCTTCCATGCGCCGCAGTAACAATTGCTCAAGCAGATTTATCGCCAGCA
GCTCCGAATAGCGCCCTTCCCCTTGCCCGGCGTTAATGATTTGCCCAAACAGGTCGCTGAAATGCGGCTG
GTGCGCTTCATCCGGGCGAAAGAACCCCGTATTGGCAAATATTGACGGCCAGTTAAGCCATTCATGCCAG
TAGGCGCGCGGACGAAAGTAAACCCACTGGTGATACCATTCGCGAGCCTCCGGATGACGACCGTAGTGAT
GAATCTCTCCTGGCGGGAACAGCAAAATATCACCCGGTCGGCAAACAAATTCTCGTCCCTGATTTTTCAC
CACCCCCTGACCGCGAATGGTGAGATTGAGAATATAACCTTTCATTCCCAGCGGTCGGTCGATAAAAAAA
TCGAGATAACCGTTGGCCTCAATCGGCGTTAAACCCGCCACCAGATGGGCATTAAACGAGTATCCCGGCA
GCAGGGGATCATTTTGCGCTTCAGCCATACTTTTCATACTCCCGCCATTCAGAGAAGAAACCAATTGTCC
ATATTGCATCAGACATTGCCGTCACTGCGTCTTTTACTGGCTCTTCTCGCTAACCAAACCGGTAACCCCG
CTTATTAAAAG
