>Addgene plasmid #46375 | pSABAD25-74 | addgene partial sequence | sequence record 70813 | pBAD-F 5'-ATGCCATAGCATTTTTATCC-3'
GACGCTTTTTATCGCAACTCTCTACTGTTTCTCCATACCCGTTTTTTTGGGCTAGAAATAATTTTGTTTA
ACTTTAAGAAGGAGATATACCCATGGGCAGCAGCCATCATCATCATCATCACAGCAGCGGCCTGGTGCCG
CGCGGCAGCCTAGGACAGTACAAACTTATCCTGAACGGTAAAACCCTGAAAGGTGAAACCACCACCGAAG
CTGTTGACGCTGCTACCGCGGAAAAAGTTTTCAAACAGTACGCTAACGACAACGGTGTTGACGGTGAATG
GACCTACGACGACGCTACCAAAACCTACACCGTAACGGAAGGATCCAAGTGCGTATCAGGTGAAACACCA
GTTTACCTTGCGGATGGCAAGACAATAAAAATAAAGGATCTATACAGTTCTGAGAGAAAAAAAGAAGATA
ACATTGTTGAGGCTGGTTCGGGAGAAGAGATAATACATCTAAAAGATCCCATTCAAATATATTCTTATGT
GGACGGGACCATAGTCAGGAGCAGATCAAGACTTCTATACAAGGGCAAGAGCTCTTATCTTGTGAGGATA
GAAACTATTGGCGGAAGATCGGTAAGCGTTACACCAGTTCACAAACTCTTTGTCCTTACGGAAAAGGGTA
TCGAAGAGGTTATGGCCTCCAACCTAAAGGTAGGCGACATGATTGCTGCTGTAGCAGAAAGCGAATCTGA
AGCAAGAGACTGCGGAATGAGCGAGGAATGCGTGATGGAAGCAGAAGTTTATACGTCACTTGAAGCGACA
TTCGATAGAGTAAAGTCTATAGCGTACGAGAAGGGTGATTTTGATGTATACGATCTTTCCGTACCAGAAT
ACGGCAGGAACTTTATAGGCGGAGAAGGACTTCTCGTACTTCACAACACGGTTATAGGTACCCTGGGTGG
GCCGGAGCCTGGGCCCTATGCCCAACCCAGCGTCAACACTCCGCTC
