>Addgene plasmid #46375 | pSABAD25-74 | addgene partial sequence | sequence record 70818 | pBAD-R 5'-GATTTAATCTGTATCAGG-3'
CAGCTTAGCTGAAGTCCTCATCGGGATTCTGTTGATCCAGCAGACGGACATGTGTGAATGGGAAGTGACC
TCGTTTGCCATTACACTCCCCTTCCCACTGACCACTCACATTAATCTTCGTAACCTTTACCAGCTCACCG
ACCTCCAAAGCCAAGGCTGTCTTGTCGTAGGCATTAGGGACTCGCTTCTGGATAACCCTGGCATAAATGG
GCCCATTCTGGAGGTTAGGGAGCGGAGTGTTGACGCTGGGTTGGGCATAGGGCCCAGGCTCCGGCCCACC
CAGGGTACCTATAACCGTGTTGTGAAGTACGAGAAGTCCTTCTCCGCCTATAAAGTTCCTGCCGTATTCT
GGTACGGAAAGATCGTATACATCAAAATCACCCTTCTCGTACGCTATAGACTTTACTCTATCGAATGTCG
CTTCAAGTGACGTATAAACTTCTGCTTCCATCACGCATTCCTCGCTCATTCCGCAGTCTCTTGCTTCAGA
TTCGCTTTCTGCTACAGCAGCAATCATGTCGCCTACCTTTAGGTTGGAGGCCATAACCTCTTCGATACCC
TTTTCCGTAAGGACAAAGAGTTTGTGAACTGGTGTAACGCTTACCGATCTTCCGCCAATAGTTTCTATCC
TCACAAGATAAGAGCTCTTGCCCTTGTATAGAAGTCTTGATCTGCTCCTGACTATGGTCCCGTCCACATA
AGAATATATTTGAATGGGATCTTTTAGATGTATTATCTCTTCTCCCGAACCAGCCTCAACAATGTTATCT
TCTTTTTTTCTCTCAGAACTGTATAGATCCTTTATTTTTATTGTCTTGCCATCCGCAAGGTAAACTGGTG
TTTCACCTGATACGCACTTGGATCCTTCCGT
